Addgene plasmid #27741: pUT1151-HQ858695
Depositing lab: John Gray & Erich Grotewold. Depositing organization: University of Toledo. Publication: The Maize TFome--development of a transcription factor open reading frame collection for functional genomics. Burdo B, Gray J, Goetting-Minesky MP, Wittler B, Hunt M, Li T, Velliquette D, Thomas J, Gentzel I, dos Santos Brito M, Mejia-Guerra MK, Connolly LN, Qaisi D, Li W, Casas MI, Doseff AI, Grotewold E. Plant J. 2014 Oct;80(2):356-66. doi: 10.1111/tpj.12623. Epub 2014 Aug 26. PubMed 25053252.
Backbone
  Vector backbone: pENTR/D
  Backbone manufacturer: Invitrogen
  Backbone size w/o insert (bp): 2580
  Vector type: Entry vector
Growth in bacteria
  Bacterial resistance: Kanamycin, 50 μg/mL
  Growth temperature: 37°C
  Growth strain: DH5alpha
  Growth instructions: E. coli TOP10
  Copy number: Low Copy
Gene/Insert
  Gene/Insert name: ZmMYB95 (MYB-IF25) transcription factor
  Species: Zea mays
  Insert size (bp): 999
  GenBank ID: HQ858695
  Cloning method: Restriction Enzyme
  Sequencing primers: 5′ M13 For; 3′ M13 Rev
Terms and licenses: Academic/Nonprofit Terms; Industry Terms: Not Available to Industry
Depositor comments: This CDS was amplified using PCR from a full length cDNA template from the Maize Full-length cDNA Project (www.maizecdna.org) and the PCR product included the stop codon. The PCR product was cloned into a Gateway pENTR/D vector. Further information on this gene may be obtained at www.grassius.org using the GenBank number. (The second half of the plasmid name is the GenBank Number for the sequence of the insert)
How to cite: pUT1151-HQ858695 was a gift from John Gray & Erich Grotewold (Addgene plasmid # 27741 ; http://n2t.net/addgene:27741 ; RRID:Addgene_27741)
