[The description below was written by a language model from this plasmid's Addgene catalogue record and pLannotate feature annotations shown in this document.]
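Description:
pUT1151-HQ858695 is a Gateway entry clone built on the Invitrogen pENTR/D backbone. It carries the coding sequence of the Zea mays transcription factor ZmMYB95 (also called MYB-IF25) and belongs to the Maize TFome, a collection of maize transcription factor open reading frames assembled for functional genomics. The plasmid is propagated in E. coli under kanamycin selection, conferred by an aminoglycoside phosphotransferase gene (aph(3')-Ia). It replicates from a ColE1/pUC-type origin. The catalogue entry lists the copy number as low, whereas the feature annotation describes this origin class as high-copy. The full sequence record is 3,579 nt, which matches a 2,580 bp backbone plus a 999 bp insert.

The insert was PCR-amplified from a full-length maize cDNA clone and retains its native stop codon, so it suits native or N-terminally tagged expression but not C-terminal fusions. It lies between attL1 and attL2 sites, which allow LR Clonase-mediated transfer of the ORF into any attR-containing destination vector. The automated annotation labels the 5' portion of the insert as a fragment of Arabidopsis MYB114. This most likely reflects homology within the conserved MYB DNA-binding domain rather than an Arabidopsis sequence, since the record identifies the insert as maize. As is typical for an entry vector, no promoter is annotated upstream of the ORF. A T7 promoter sits just outside attL2 in the reverse orientation, and rrnB T1 and T2 terminators upstream of the attL1 side insulate the cassette from read-through transcription. Small lacI and lacZα fragments are backbone remnants. The clone serves as a source for moving ZmMYB95 into expression vectors chosen by the user.
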