Features (pLannotate 1.2.2; 10 found; start..end, strand, type, name):
      1..100     +  protein_bind   attL1: mutant version of attL; recombination site for the Gateway® LR reaction LR Clonase™
    151..465     +  CDS            MYB114 (fragment): MY114_ARATH - Experimental evidence at protein level: Swiss-Prot protein existence level 1. Transcription activator, when associated with BHLH002/EGL3/MYC146, BHLH012/MYC1, or BHLH042/TT8. From Arabidopsis thaliana (Mouse-ear cress).
   1136..1235    -  protein_bind   attL2: mutant version of attL; recombination site for the Gateway® LR reaction LR Clonase™
   1253..1271    -  promoter       T7 promoter: promoter for bacteriophage T7 RNA polymerase
   1405..2214    +  CDS            KanR: aminoglycoside phosphotransferase; aph(3')-Ia; confers resistance to kanamycin in bacteria or G418 (Geneticin®) in eukaryotes
   2361..2949    +  rep_origin     ori: high-copy-number ColE1/pMB1/pBR322/pUC origin of replication
   3132..3224    +  CDS            lacI (fragment): lac repressor; lacI; The lac repressor binds to the lac operator to inhibit transcription in E. coli. This inhibition can be relieved by adding lactose or isopropyl-β-D-thiogalactopyranoside (IPTG).
   3279..3306    -  terminator     rrnB T2 terminator: transcription terminator T2 from the E. coli rrnB gene
   3438..3481    +  terminator     rrnB T1 terminator: Escherichia coli rrnB; transcription terminator T1 from the E. coli rrnB gene
   3528..3564    -  CDS            lacZα (fragment): LacZα fragment of β-galactosidase; lacZ fragment
>Addgene plasmid #27741 | pUT1151-HQ858695 | depositor full sequence | sequence record 13045 | Author sequence
CAAATAATGATTTTATTTTGACTGATAGTGACCTGTTCGTTGCAACAAATTGATGAGCAATGCTTTTTTA
TAATGCCAACTTTGTACAAAAAAGCAGGCTCCGCGGCCGCCCCCTTCACCATGGGGAGGGCGCCGTGCTG
CGGGAAGGTGGGGTTGAAGAAGGGGAGGTGGACCAGGGAGGAGGACGAGATCCTGGCGAGGTACATCGAG
GAGCACGGGGAAGGCTCATGGAGATCACTGCCCAAGAATGCTGGGTTGCTGCGGTGCGGGAAGAGCTGCA
GGCTGCGGTGGATCAACTACCTGAGGGCGGGTCTCAAGAGGGGGAACATCACGGAGGAGGAGGAGGACGT
GATCGTCAAGCTTCACGCCACGCTTGGCAACAGGTGGTCCCTGATCGCCGGTCATTTGCCTGGCCGAACT
GACAACGAGATCAAGAACCACTGGAACTCGCACCTGCGCAGGCGCGGGCGGGCGGGCGACTCCCGCGACG
ACGGCGTCGTCGTCAACATCGACCTCGTCAAGCTGCCCGGCGGCCGCCGGGCCAGCAGCCGAGGCATCGT
GGCCGCGGCCAAGCCAGCTGGAAAGAACAAGGAGAAGAGGAAGAACGGCAAGGGCAGGAACAACGTAGCA
GAAGCGGAGCAGCAGCTCGAGGAGGAGGACGCCAACGTGTCAACAACTACGCCGAGGACTCAGTCTCACT
GCGCCTCCGCTGCCCAGAGCGAGGAGCAAGCGCAGGCCAGCGCTAGCGGCCTGACCTCCGAGGAGGACCT
GCTGGCCCTGAGCGAGGAGATGGTGGTGAGTGCGCTACTGGCCCCGGGAAGCCCGAAGCTGCTGGAGGTG
GGCCCCGACGGCTCGTGCGTGGACGGTGACGGTGGCCTGTCTGGGGACAGCGGCCGTGGGTCAGGCGGGC
CTTCTGGCGATGTGGCCCAGGAGCTGCACCTCGACGACGACGCCATCATGGACTGGGACTCCATGGGGCT
GGACATCCCGACCGCCGATGACACGTGGAACCCCCTGGTGTGGGACTACGACCAGACGTCGTTGGTCCCG
GAACCGGAAGGAGAGGGGCGCCGGCAGCGGGACGAGATGATGTCAGACCTCTTCTTCCTCGACAATCTCA
AGGGTGGGCGCGCCGACCCAGCTTTCTTGTACAAAGTTGGCATTATAAGAAAGCATTGCTTATCAATTTG
TTGCAACGAACAGGTCACTATCAGTCAAAATAAAATCATTATTTGCCATCCAGCTGATATCCCCTATAGT
GAGTCGTATTACATGGTCATAGCTGTTTCCTGGCAGCTCTGGCCCGTGTCTCAAAATCTCTGATGTTACA
TTGCACAAGATAAAAATATATCATCATGAACAATAAAACTGTCTGCTTACATAAACAGTAATACAAGGGG
TGTTATGAGCCATATTCAACGGGAAACGTCGAGGCCGCGATTAAATTCCAACATGGATGCTGATTTATAT
GGGTATAAATGGGCTCGCGATAATGTCGGGCAATCAGGTGCGACAATCTATCGCTTGTATGGGAAGCCCG
ATGCGCCAGAGTTGTTTCTGAAACATGGCAAAGGTAGCGTTGCCAATGATGTTACAGATGAGATGGTCAG
ACTAAACTGGCTGACGGAATTTATGCCTCTTCCGACCATCAAGCATTTTATCCGTACTCCTGATGATGCA
TGGTTACTCACCACTGCGATCCCCGGAAAAACAGCATTCCAGGTATTAGAAGAATATCCTGATTCAGGTG
AAAATATTGTTGATGCGCTGGCAGTGTTCCTGCGCCGGTTGCATTCGATTCCTGTTTGTAATTGTCCTTT
TAACAGCGATCGCGTATTTCGTCTCGCTCAGGCGCAATCACGAATGAATAACGGTTTGGTTGATGCGAGT
GATTTTGATGACGAGCGTAATGGCTGGCCTGTTGAACAAGTCTGGAAAGAAATGCATAAACTTTTGCCAT
TCTCACCGGATTCAGTCGTCACTCATGGTGATTTCTCACTTGATAACCTTATTTTTGACGAGGGGAAATT
AATAGGTTGTATTGATGTTGGACGAGTCGGAATCGCAGACCGATACCAGGATCTTGCCATCCTATGGAAC
TGCCTCGGTGAGTTTTCTCCTTCATTACAGAAACGGCTTTTTCAAAAATATGGTATTGATAATCCTGATA
TGAATAAATTGCAGTTTCATTTGATGCTCGATGAGTTTTTCTAATCAGAATTGGTTAATTGGTTGTAACA
CTGGCAGAGCATTACGCTGACTTGACGGGACGGCGCAAGCTCATGACCAAAATCCCTTAACGTGAGTTAC
GCGTCGTTCCACTGAGCGTCAGACCCCGTAGAAAAGATCAAAGGATCTTCTTGAGATCCTTTTTTTCTGC
GCGTAATCTGCTGCTTGCAAACAAAAAAACCACCGCTACCAGCGGTGGTTTGTTTGCCGGATCAAGAGCT
ACCAACTCTTTTTCCGAAGGTAACTGGCTTCAGCAGAGCGCAGATACCAAATACTGTCCTTCTAGTGTAG
CCGTAGTTAGGCCACCACTTCAAGAACTCTGTAGCACCGCCTACATACCTCGCTCTGCTAATCCTGTTAC
CAGTGGCTGCTGCCAGTGGCGATAAGTCGTGTCTTACCGGGTTGGACTCAAGACGATAGTTACCGGATAA
GGCGCAGCGGTCGGGCTGAACGGGGGGTTCGTGCACACAGCCCAGCTTGGAGCGAACGACCTACACCGAA
CTGAGATACCTACAGCGTGAGCATTGAGAAAGCGCCACGCTTCCCGAAGGGAGAAAGGCGGACAGGTATC
CGGTAAGCGGCAGGGTCGGAACAGGAGAGCGCACGAGGGAGCTTCCAGGGGGAAACGCCTGGTATCTTTA
TAGTCCTGTCGGGTTTCGCCACCTCTGACTTGAGCGTCGATTTTTGTGATGCTCGTCAGGGGGGCGGAGC
CTATGGAAAAACGCCAGCAACGCGGCCTTTTTACGGTTCCTGGCCTTTTGCTGGCCTTTTGCTCACATGT
TCTTTCCTGCGTTATCCCCTGATTCTGTGGATAACCGTATTACCGCCTTTGAGTGAGCTGATACCGCTCG
CCGCAGCCGAACGACCGAGCGCAGCGAGTCAGTGAGCGAGGAAGCGGAAGAGCGCCCAATACGCAAACCG
CCTCTCCCCGCGCGTTGGCCGATTCATTAATGCAGCTGGCACGACAGGTTTCCCGACTGGAAAGCGGGCA
GTGAGCGCAACGCAATTAATACGCGTACCGCTAGCCAGGAAGAGTTTGTAGAAACGCAAAAAGGCCATCC
GTCAGGATGGCCTTCTGCTTAGTTTGATGCCTGGCAGTTTATGGCGGGCGTCCTGCCCGCCACCCTCCGG
GCCGTTGCTTCACAACGTTCAAATCCGCTCCCGGCGGATTTGTCCTACTCAGGAGAGCGTTCACCGACAA
ACAACAGATAAAACGAAAGGCCCAGTCTTCCGACTGAGCCTTTCGTTTTATTTGATGCCTGGCAGTTCCC
TACTCTCGCGTTAACGCTAGCATGGATGTTTTCCCAGTCACGACGTTGTAAAACGACGGCCAGTCTTAAG
CTCGGGCCC
