>Addgene plasmid #27741 | pUT1151-HQ858695 | addgene partial sequence | sequence record 34067 | 27741 with M13pUC-fwd
ATAATGATTTTATTTTGACTGATAGTGACCTGTTCGTTGCAACAAATTGATGAGCAATGCTTTTTTATAA
TGCCAACTTTGTACAAAAAAGCAGGCTCCGCGGCCGCCCCCTTCACCATGGGGAGGGCGCCGTGCTGCGG
GAAGGTGGGGTTGAAGAAGGGGAGGTGGACCAGGGAGGAGGACGAGATCCTGGCGAGGTACATCGAGGAG
CACGGGGAAGGCTCATGGAGATCACTGCCCAAGAATGCTGGGTTGCTGCGGTGCGGGAAGAGCTGCAGGC
TGCGGTGGATCAACTACCTGAGGGCGGGTCTCAAGAGGGGGAACATCACGGAGGAGGAGGAGGACGTGAT
CGTCAAGCTTCACGCCACGCTTGGCAACAGGTGGTCCCTGATCGCCGGTCATTTGCCTGGCCGAACTGAC
AACGAGATCAAGAACCACTGGAACTCGCACCTGCGCAGGCGCGGGCGGGCGGGCGACTCCCGCGACGACG
GCGTCGTCGTCAACATCGACCTCGTCAAGCTGCCCGGCGGCCGCCGGGCCAGCAGCCGAGGCATCGTGGC
CGCGGCCAAGCCAGCTGGAAAGAACAAGGAGAAGAGGAAGAACGGCAAGGGCAGGAACAACGTAGCAGAA
GCGGAGCAGCAGCTCGAGGAGGAGGACGCCAACGTGTCAACAACTACGCCGAGGACTCAGTCTCACTGCG
CCTCCGCTGCCCAGAGCGAGGAGCAAGCGCA
